Addgene plasmid #118196: lentiSAMv2 OPTN TSS-guide1
Purpose: CRISPR-mediated activation of OPTN. Catalytically inactive Cas9 from S. pyogenes and VP64 with 2A-BlastR.
Depositing lab: Jorge Ferrer. Depositing organization: Imperial College London. Publication: Human pancreatic islet three-dimensional chromatin architecture provides insights into the genetics of type 2 diabetes. Miguel-Escalada I, Bonas-Guarch S, Cebola I, Ponsa-Cobas J, Mendieta-Esteban J, Atla G, Javierre BM, Rolando DMY, Farabella I, Morgan CC, Garcia-Hurtado J, Beucher A, Moran I, Pasquali L, Ramos-Rodriguez M, Appel EVR, Linneberg A, Gjesing AP, Witte DR, Pedersen O, Grarup N, Ravassard P, Torrents D, Mercader JM, Piemonti L, Berney T, de Koning EJP, Kerr-Conte J, Pattou F, Fedko IO, Groop L, Prokopenko I, Hansen T, Marti-Renom MA, Fraser P, Ferrer J. Nat Genet. 2019 Jun 28. pii: 10.1038/s41588-019-0457-0. doi: 10.1038/s41588-019-0457-0. PubMed 31253982.
Backbone
  Vector backbone: lentiSAMv2
  Backbone manufacturer: Feng Zhang (Addgene #75112)
  Vector type: Mammalian Expression, Lentiviral, CRISPR
  Selectable markers: Blasticidin
Growth in bacteria
  Bacterial resistance: Ampicillin, 100 μg/mL
  Growth temperature: 37°C
  Growth strain: Stbl3
  Copy number: High Copy
Gene/Insert
  Gene/Insert name: dCas9-VP64-2A-BlastR
  gRNA/shRNA sequence: GAGGGGCGGGGCCTTGGTC
  Species: H. sapiens (human)
  Promoter: EF1a core and U6
  Cloning method: Restriction Enzyme; 5′ cloning site Unknown (destroyed during cloning); 3′ cloning site Unknown (destroyed during cloning)
  Sequencing primers: 5′ GATCCGCCACCATGGATGC
Terms and licenses: Academic/Nonprofit Terms; Industry Terms: Not Available to Industry
Depositor comments: Please visit https://www.biorxiv.org/content/early/2018/08/27/400291 for bioRxiv preprint.
How to cite: lentiSAMv2 OPTN TSS-guide1 was a gift from Jorge Ferrer (Addgene plasmid # 118196 ; http://n2t.net/addgene:118196 ; RRID:Addgene_118196)
