[The description below was written by a language model from this plasmid's Addgene catalogue record and pLannotate feature annotations shown in this document.]
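Description:
lentiSAMv2 OPTN TSS-guide1 is a lentiviral CRISPR activation (CRISPRa) plasmid built on the lentiSAMv2 backbone and designed to upregulate the human OPTN gene by targeting its transcription start site region. It is propagated in E. coli through a high-copy ColE1/pUC-type origin with ampicillin resistance, and the backbone also carries an f1 origin and an SV40/EM7-driven bleomycin/Zeocin resistance cassette outside the viral region. The transfer cassette has a CMV enhancer/promoter fused to a truncated HIV-1 5' LTR to drive genomic RNA production in packaging cells. This is followed by the Ψ packaging signal, RRE for Rev-dependent export, cPPT/CTS, a WPRE to enhance transcript expression, and a truncated 3' LTR with a downstream bGH polyadenylation signal.

Two expression units sit between the LTRs. A human U6 Pol III promoter drives the OPTN-targeting guide in an S. pyogenes scaffold modified with two MS2 stem loops. These loops bind MS2 coat protein fusions, so that additional activator domains supplied from a separate construct can be recruited in the synergistic activation mediator system. An EF-1α core promoter then drives a nucleoplasmin NLS-tagged, catalytically dead Cas9 (D10A/N863A) which, according to the catalogue entry, is fused to VP64 and linked through a 2A peptide to blasticidin S deaminase. The feature table annotates dCas9 and BSD but not VP64 or the 2A element, which presumably lie in the unannotated gap between them. Transduced mammalian cells are selected with blasticidin. The construct was deposited in connection with a study of human pancreatic islet chromatin architecture and type 2 diabetes genetics, where its stated purpose is CRISPR-mediated activation of OPTN.
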