Features (pLannotate 1.2.2; 38 found; start..end, strand, type, name):
     18..36      +  misc_RNA       MS2 stem loop: stem loop that binds the bacteriophage MS2 coat protein
     47..83      +  misc_RNA       gRNA scaffold (fragment): guide RNA scaffold for the Streptococcus pyogenes CRISPR/Cas9 system
     88..106     +  misc_RNA       MS2 stem loop: stem loop that binds the bacteriophage MS2 coat protein
    117..136     +  misc_RNA       gRNA scaffold (fragment): guide RNA scaffold for the Streptococcus pyogenes CRISPR/Cas9 system
    149..167     +  CDS            small t antigen (fragment): SV40 (simian virus 40) small t antigen
    193..404     +  promoter       EF-1α core promoter: core promoter for human elongation factor EF-1α
    421..468     +  CDS            nucleoplasmin NLS: bipartite nuclear localization signal from nucleoplasmin
    468..4569    +  CDS            dCas9 (fragment): catalytically dead mutant of the Cas9 endonuclease from the Streptococcus pyogenes Type II CRISPR/Cas system RNA-guided DNA-binding protein that lacks endonuclease activity due to the D10A mutation in the RuvC catalytic domain and the N863A mutation in the HNH catalytic domain
   4894..5292    +  CDS            BSD: blasticidin S deaminase; Aspergillus terreus BSD; confers resistance to blasticidin
   5293..5314    +  misc_feature   MCS (fragment): pBluescript multiple cloning site
   5317..5905    +  misc_feature   WPRE: woodchuck hepatitis virus posttranscriptional regulatory element
   5842..6423    +  CDS            nef (fragment): NEF_HV1H2 - Experimental evidence at protein level: Swiss-Prot protein existence level 1. Extracellular Nef protein targets CD4(+) T-lymphocytes for apoptosis by interacting with CXCR4 surface receptors. From Human immunodeficiency virus type 1 group M subtype B (isolate HXB2) (HIV-1).
   6430..6610    +  LTR            5' LTR (truncated): truncated 5' long terminal repeat (LTR) from HIV-1
   6642..6866    +  polyA_signal   bGH poly(A) signal: bovine growth hormone polyadenylation signal
   6870..6891    +  promoter       SV40 promoter (fragment): SV40 enhancer and early promoter
   6912..7340    +  rep_origin     f1 ori (sequence partly withheld): f1 bacteriophage origin of replication; arrow indicates direction of (+) strand synthesis
   7354..7683    +  promoter       SV40 promoter: SV40 enhancer and early promoter
   7731..7778    +  promoter       EM7 promoter: synthetic bacterial promoter&nbsp
   7797..8171    +  CDS            BleoR: antibiotic-binding protein; Sh ble from Streptoalloteichus hindustanus; confers resistance to bleomycin, phleomycin, and Zeocin™
   8181..8306    +  CDS            ble (fragment): BLE_KLEPN - Experimental evidence at protein level: Swiss-Prot protein existence level 1. Binding protein with a strong affinity to the bleomycin family of antibiotics. Binds to CL990; an antimitotic-antibiotic compound. From Klebsiella pneumoniae.
   8301..8422    +  polyA_signal   SV40 poly(A) signal: SV40 polyadenylation signal
   8493..8515    -  protein_bind   lac operator (fragment): The lac repressor binds to the lac operator to inhibit transcription in E. coli. This inhibition can be relieved by adding lactose or isopropyl-β-D-thiogalactopyranoside (IPTG). lac repressor encoded by lacI
   8519..8549    -  promoter       lac promoter: promoter for the E. coli lac operon
   8564..8585    -  protein_bind   CAP binding site: CAP binding activates transcription in the presence of cAMP. E. coli catabolite activator protein
   8598..8690    -  CDS            lacI (fragment): lac repressor; lacI; The lac repressor binds to the lac operator to inhibit transcription in E. coli. This inhibition can be relieved by adding lactose or isopropyl-β-D-thiogalactopyranoside (IPTG).
   8873..9461    -  rep_origin     ori: high-copy-number ColE1/pMB1/pBR322/pUC origin of replication
   9632..10492   -  CDS            AmpR: β-lactamase; bla; confers resistance to ampicillin, carbenicillin, and related antibiotics
  10493..10597   -  promoter       AmpR promoter: bla
  10656..10708   -  misc_feature   bom (fragment): basis of mobility region from pBR322
  10863..11242   +  enhancer       CMV enhancer: human cytomegalovirus immediate early enhancer
  11243..11442   +  promoter       CMV promoter: human cytomegalovirus (CMV) immediate early promoter
  11460..11640   +  LTR            5' LTR (truncated): truncated 5' long terminal repeat (LTR) from HIV-1
  11687..11812   +  misc_feature   HIV-1 Ψ: packaging signal of human immunodeficiency virus type 1
  11796..12159   +  CDS            HIV-1 gag (fragment): gag protein from human immunodeficiency virus 1; gag
  12305..12538   +  misc_feature   RRE: The Rev response element (RRE) of HIV-1 allows for Rev-dependent mRNA export from the nucleus to the cytoplasm.
  12915..13015   +  CDS            Rev (fragment): human immunodeficiency virus 1 (HIV-1) Rev protein; rev; enhances nuclear export of unspliced and incompletely spliced viral mRNAs
  13065..13182   +  misc_feature   cPPT/CTS: central polypurine tract and central termination sequence of HIV-1
  13232..13472   +  promoter       U6 promoter: RNA polymerase III promoter for human U6 snRNA
>Addgene plasmid #118196 | lentiSAMv2 OPTN TSS-guide1 | addgene full sequence | sequence record 240449 | Addgene NGS Result
GTTTTAGAGCTAGGCCAACATGAGGATCACCCATGTCTGCAGGGCCTAGCAAGTTAAAATAAGGCTAGTC
CGTTATCAACTTGGCCAACATGAGGATCACCCATGTCTGCAGGGCCAAGTGGCACCGAGTCGGTGCTTTT
TTTGGATCCTAGGTCTTGAAAGGAGTGGGAATTGGCTCCGGTGCCCGTCAGTGGGCAGAGCGCACATCGC
CCACAGTCCCCGAGAAGTTGGGGGGAGGGGTCGGCAATTGATCCGGTGCCTAGAGAAGGTGGCGCGGGGT
AAACTGGGAAAGTGATGTCGTGTACTGGCTCCGCCTTTTTCCCGAGGGTGGGGGAGAACCGTATATAAGT
GCAGTAGTCGCCGTGAACGTTCTTTTTCGCAACGGGTTTGCCGCCAGAACACAGGCGTACGGCCACCATG
AAAAGGCCGGCGGCCACGAAAAAGGCCGGCCAGGCAAAAAAGAAAAAGGACAAGAAGTACAGCATCGGCC
TGGCCATCGGCACCAACTCTGTGGGCTGGGCCGTGATCACCGACGAGTACAAGGTGCCCAGCAAGAAATT
CAAGGTGCTGGGCAACACCGACCGGCACAGCATCAAGAAGAACCTGATCGGAGCCCTGCTGTTCGACAGC
GGCGAAACAGCCGAGGCCACCCGGCTGAAGAGAACCGCCAGAAGAAGATACACCAGACGGAAGAACCGGA
TCTGCTATCTGCAAGAGATCTTCAGCAACGAGATGGCCAAGGTGGACGACAGCTTCTTCCACAGACTGGA
AGAGTCCTTCCTGGTGGAAGAGGATAAGAAGCACGAGCGGCACCCCATCTTCGGCAACATCGTGGACGAG
GTGGCCTACCACGAGAAGTACCCCACCATCTACCACCTGAGAAAGAAACTGGTGGACAGCACCGACAAGG
CCGACCTGCGGCTGATCTATCTGGCCCTGGCCCACATGATCAAGTTCCGGGGCCACTTCCTGATCGAGGG
CGACCTGAACCCCGACAACAGCGACGTGGACAAGCTGTTCATCCAGCTGGTGCAGACCTACAACCAGCTG
TTCGAGGAAAACCCCATCAACGCCAGCGGCGTGGACGCCAAGGCCATCCTGTCTGCCAGACTGAGCAAGA
GCAGACGGCTGGAAAATCTGATCGCCCAGCTGCCCGGCGAGAAGAAGAATGGCCTGTTCGGCAACCTGAT
TGCCCTGAGCCTGGGCCTGACCCCCAACTTCAAGAGCAACTTCGACCTGGCCGAGGATGCCAAACTGCAG
CTGAGCAAGGACACCTACGACGACGACCTGGACAACCTGCTGGCCCAGATCGGCGACCAGTACGCCGACC
TGTTTCTGGCCGCCAAGAACCTGTCCGACGCCATCCTGCTGAGCGACATCCTGAGAGTGAACACCGAGAT
CACCAAGGCCCCCCTGAGCGCCTCTATGATCAAGAGATACGACGAGCACCACCAGGACCTGACCCTGCTG
AAAGCTCTCGTGCGGCAGCAGCTGCCTGAGAAGTACAAAGAGATTTTCTTCGACCAGAGCAAGAACGGCT
ACGCCGGCTACATTGACGGCGGAGCCAGCCAGGAAGAGTTCTACAAGTTCATCAAGCCCATCCTGGAAAA
GATGGACGGCACCGAGGAACTGCTCGTGAAGCTGAACAGAGAGGACCTGCTGCGGAAGCAGCGGACCTTC
GACAACGGCAGCATCCCCCACCAGATCCACCTGGGAGAGCTGCACGCCATTCTGCGGCGGCAGGAAGATT
TTTACCCATTCCTGAAGGACAACCGGGAAAAGATCGAGAAGATCCTGACCTTCCGCATCCCCTACTACGT
GGGCCCTCTGGCCAGGGGAAACAGCAGATTCGCCTGGATGACCAGAAAGAGCGAGGAAACCATCACCCCC
TGGAACTTCGAGGAAGTGGTGGACAAGGGCGCTTCCGCCCAGAGCTTCATCGAGCGGATGACCAACTTCG
ATAAGAACCTGCCCAACGAGAAGGTGCTGCCCAAGCACAGCCTGCTGTACGAGTACTTCACCGTGTATAA
CGAGCTGACCAAAGTGAAATACGTGACCGAGGGAATGAGAAAGCCCGCCTTCCTGAGCGGCGAGCAGAAA
AAGGCCATCGTGGACCTGCTGTTCAAGACCAACCGGAAAGTGACCGTGAAGCAGCTGAAAGAGGACTACT
TCAAGAAAATCGAGTGCTTCGACTCCGTGGAAATCTCCGGCGTGGAAGATCGGTTCAACGCCTCCCTGGG
CACATACCACGATCTGCTGAAAATTATCAAGGACAAGGACTTCCTGGACAATGAGGAAAACGAGGACATT
CTGGAAGATATCGTGCTGACCCTGACACTGTTTGAGGACAGAGAGATGATCGAGGAACGGCTGAAAACCT
ATGCCCACCTGTTCGACGACAAAGTGATGAAGCAGCTGAAGCGGCGGAGATACACCGGCTGGGGCAGGCT
GAGCCGGAAGCTGATCAACGGCATCCGGGACAAGCAGTCCGGCAAGACAATCCTGGATTTCCTGAAGTCC
GACGGCTTCGCCAACAGAAACTTCATGCAGCTGATCCACGACGACAGCCTGACCTTTAAAGAGGACATCC
AGAAAGCCCAGGTGTCCGGCCAGGGCGATAGCCTGCACGAGCACATTGCCAATCTGGCCGGCAGCCCCGC
CATTAAGAAGGGCATCCTGCAGACAGTGAAGGTGGTGGACGAGCTCGTGAAAGTGATGGGCCGGCACAAG
CCCGAGAACATCGTGATCGAAATGGCCAGAGAGAACCAGACCACCCAGAAGGGACAGAAGAACAGCCGCG
AGAGAATGAAGCGGATCGAAGAGGGCATCAAAGAGCTGGGCAGCCAGATCCTGAAAGAACACCCCGTGGA
AAACACCCAGCTGCAGAACGAGAAGCTGTACCTGTACTACCTGCAGAATGGGCGGGATATGTACGTGGAC
CAGGAACTGGACATCAACCGGCTGTCCGACTACGATGTGGACCACATCGTGCCTCAGAGCTTTCTGAAGG
ACGACTCCATCGACAACAAGGTGCTGACCAGAAGCGACAAGGCCCGGGGCAAGAGCGACAACGTGCCCTC
CGAAGAGGTCGTGAAGAAGATGAAGAACTACTGGCGGCAGCTGCTGAACGCCAAGCTGATTACCCAGAGA
AAGTTCGACAATCTGACCAAGGCCGAGAGAGGCGGCCTGAGCGAACTGGATAAGGCCGGCTTCATCAAGA
GACAGCTGGTGGAAACCCGGCAGATCACAAAGCACGTGGCACAGATCCTGGACTCCCGGATGAACACTAA
GTACGACGAGAATGACAAGCTGATCCGGGAAGTGAAAGTGATCACCCTGAAGTCCAAGCTGGTGTCCGAT
TTCCGGAAGGATTTCCAGTTTTACAAAGTGCGCGAGATCAACAACTACCACCACGCCCACGACGCCTACC
TGAACGCCGTCGTGGGAACCGCCCTGATCAAAAAGTACCCTAAGCTGGAAAGCGAGTTCGTGTACGGCGA
CTACAAGGTGTACGACGTGCGGAAGATGATCGCCAAGAGCGAGCAGGAAATCGGCAAGGCTACCGCCAAG
TACTTCTTCTACAGCAACATCATGAACTTTTTCAAGACCGAGATTACCCTGGCCAACGGCGAGATCCGGA
AGCGGCCTCTGATCGAGACAAACGGCGAAACCGGGGAGATCGTGTGGGATAAGGGCCGGGATTTTGCCAC
CGTGCGGAAAGTGCTGAGCATGCCCCAAGTGAATATCGTGAAAAAGACCGAGGTGCAGACAGGCGGCTTC
AGCAAAGAGTCTATCCTGCCCAAGAGGAACAGCGATAAGCTGATCGCCAGAAAGAAGGACTGGGACCCTA
AGAAGTACGGCGGCTTCGACAGCCCCACCGTGGCCTATTCTGTGCTGGTGGTGGCCAAAGTGGAAAAGGG
CAAGTCCAAGAAACTGAAGAGTGTGAAAGAGCTGCTGGGGATCACCATCATGGAAAGAAGCAGCTTCGAG
AAGAATCCCATCGACTTTCTGGAAGCCAAGGGCTACAAAGAAGTGAAAAAGGACCTGATCATCAAGCTGC
CTAAGTACTCCCTGTTCGAGCTGGAAAACGGCCGGAAGAGAATGCTGGCCTCTGCCGGCGAACTGCAGAA
GGGAAACGAACTGGCCCTGCCCTCCAAATATGTGAACTTCCTGTACCTGGCCAGCCACTATGAGAAGCTG
AAGGGCTCCCCCGAGGATAATGAGCAGAAACAGCTGTTTGTGGAACAGCACAAGCACTACCTGGACGAGA
TCATCGAGCAGATCAGCGAGTTCTCCAAGAGAGTGATCCTGGCCGACGCTAATCTGGACAAAGTGCTGTC
CGCCTACAACAAGCACCGGGATAAGCCCATCAGAGAGCAGGCCGAGAATATCATCCACCTGTTTACCCTG
ACCAATCTGGGAGCCCCTGCCGCCTTCAAGTACTTTGACACCACCATCGACCGGAAGAGGTACACCAGCA
CCAAAGAGGTGCTGGACGCCACCCTGATCCACCAGAGCATCACCGGCCTGTACGAGACACGGATCGACCT
GTCTCAGCTGGGAGGCGACAGCGCTGGAGGAGGTGGAAGCGGAGGAGGAGGAAGCGGAGGAGGAGGTAGC
GGACCTAAGAAAAAGAGGAAGGTGGCGGCCGCTGGATCCGGACGGGCTGACGCATTGGACGATTTTGATC
TGGATATGCTGGGAAGTGACGCCCTCGATGATTTTGACCTTGACATGCTTGGTTCGGATGCCCTTGATGA
CTTTGACCTCGACATGCTCGGCAGTGACGCCCTTGATGATTTCGACCTGGACATGCTGATTAACTGTACA
GGCAGTGGAGAGGGCAGAGGAAGTCTGCTAACATGCGGTGACGTCGAGGAGAATCCTGGCCCAATGGCCA
AGCCTTTGTCTCAAGAAGAATCCACCCTCATTGAAAGAGCAACGGCTACAATCAACAGCATCCCCATCTC
TGAAGACTACAGCGTCGCCAGCGCAGCTCTCTCTAGCGACGGCCGCATCTTCACTGGTGTCAATGTATAT
CATTTTACTGGGGGACCTTGTGCAGAACTCGTGGTGCTGGGCACTGCTGCTGCTGCGGCAGCTGGCAACC
TGACTTGTATCGTCGCGATCGGAAATGAGAACAGGGGCATCTTGAGCCCCTGCGGACGGTGCCGACAGGT
GCTTCTCGATCTGCATCCTGGGATCAAAGCCATAGTGAAGGACAGTGATGGACAGCCGACGGCAGTTGGG
ATTCGTGAATTGCTGCCCTCTGGTTATGTGTGGGAGGGCTAAGAATTCGATATCAAGCTTATCGGTAATC
AACCTCTGGATTACAAAATTTGTGAAAGATTGACTGGTATTCTTAACTATGTTGCTCCTTTTACGCTATG
TGGATACGCTGCTTTAATGCCTTTGTATCATGCTATTGCTTCCCGTATGGCTTTCATTTTCTCCTCCTTG
TATAAATCCTGGTTGCTGTCTCTTTATGAGGAGTTGTGGCCCGTTGTCAGGCAACGTGGCGTGGTGTGCA
CTGTGTTTGCTGACGCAACCCCCACTGGTTGGGGCATTGCCACCACCTGTCAGCTCCTTTCCGGGACTTT
CGCTTTCCCCCTCCCTATTGCCACGGCGGAACTCATCGCCGCCTGCCTTGCCCGCTGCTGGACAGGGGCT
CGGCTGTTGGGCACTGACAATTCCGTGGTGTTGTCGGGGAAATCATCGTCCTTTCCTTGGCTGCTCGCCT
GTGTTGCCACCTGGATTCTGCGCGGGACGTCCTTCTGCTACGTCCCTTCGGCCCTCAATCCAGCGGACCT
TCCTTCCCGCGGCCTGCTGCCGGCTCTGCGGCCTCTTCCGCGTCTTCGCCTTCGCCCTCAGACGAGTCGG
ATCTCCCTTTGGGCCGCCTCCCCGCATCGATACCGTCGACCTCGAGACCTAGAAAAACATGGAGCAATCA
CAAGTAGCAATACAGCAGCTACCAATGCTGATTGTGCCTGGCTAGAAGCACAAGAGGAGGAGGAGGTGGG
TTTTCCAGTCACACCTCAGGTACCTTTAAGACCAATGACTTACAAGGCAGCTGTAGATCTTAGCCACTTT
TTAAAAGAAAAGGGGGGACTGGAAGGGCTAATTCACTCCCAACGAAGACAAGATATCCTTGATCTGTGGA
TCTACCACACACAAGGCTACTTCCCTGATTGGCAGAACTACACACCAGGGCCAGGGATCAGATATCCACT
GACCTTTGGATGGTGCTACAAGCTAGTACCAGTTGAGCAAGAGAAGGTAGAAGAAGCCAATGAAGGAGAG
AACACCCGCTTGTTACACCCTGTGAGCCTGCATGGGATGGATGACCCGGAGAGAGAAGTATTAGAGTGGA
GGTTTGACAGCCGCCTAGCATTTCATCACATGGCCCGAGAGCTGCATCCGGACTGTACTGGGTCTCTCTG
GTTAGACCAGATCTGAGCCTGGGAGCTCTCTGGCTAACTAGGGAACCCACTGCTTAAGCCTCAATAAAGC
TTGCCTTGAGTGCTTCAAGTAGTGTGTGCCCGTCTGTTGTGTGACTCTGGTAACTAGAGATCCCTCAGAC
CCTTTTAGTCAGTGTGGAAAATCTCTAGCAGGGCCCGTTTAAACCCGCTGATCAGCCTCGACTGTGCCTT
CTAGTTGCCAGCCATCTGTTGTTTGCCCCTCCCCCGTGCCTTCCTTGACCCTGGAAGGTGCCACTCCCAC
TGTCCTTTCCTAATAAAATGAGGAAATTGCATCGCATTGTCTGAGTAGGTGTCATTCTATTCTGGGGGGT
GGGGTGGGGCAGGACAGCAAGGGGGAGGATTGGGAAGACAATAGCAGGCATGCTGGGGATGCGGTGGGCT
CTATGGCTTCTGAGGCGGAAAGAACCAGCTGGGGCTCTAGGGGGTATCCCC
[124 nt withheld, positions 6912-7035]
C
[91 nt withheld, positions 7037-7127]
A
[49 nt withheld, positions 7129-7177]
CCTTTGACGTTGGAGTCCACGTTCTTT
[37 nt withheld, positions 7205-7241]
ACCCTATCTCGGTCTATTCTTTTGATTTATAAGGGATTTTGCCGATTTCGGCCTATTGGTTAAAAAATGA
GCTGATTTAACAAAAATTTAACGCGAATTAATTCTGTGGAATGTGTGTCAGTTAGGGTGTGGAAAGTCCC
CAGGCTCCCCAGCAGGCAGAAGTATGCAAAGCATGCATCTCAATTAGTCAGCAACCAGGTGTGGAAAGTC
CCCAGGCTCCCCAGCAGGCAGAAGTATGCAAAGCATGCATCTCAATTAGTCAGCAACCATAGTCCCGCCC
CTAACTCCGCCCATCCCGCCCCTAACTCCGCCCAGTTCCGCCCATTCTCCGCCCCATGGCTGACTAATTT
TTTTTATTTATGCAGAGGCCGAGGCCGCCTCTGCCTCTGAGCTATTCCAGAAGTAGTGAGGAGGCTTTTT
TGGAGGCCTAGGCTTTTGCAAAAAGCTCCCGGGAGCTTGTATATCCATTTTCGGATCTGATCAGCACGTG
TTGACAATTAATCATCGGCATAGTATATCGGCATAGTATAATACGACAAGGTGAGGAACTAAACCATGGC
CAAGTTGACCAGTGCCGTTCCGGTGCTCACCGCGCGCGACGTCGCCGGAGCGGTCGAGTTCTGGACCGAC
CGGCTCGGGTTCTCCCGGGACTTCGTGGAGGACGACTTCGCCGGTGTGGTCCGGGACGACGTGACCCTGT
TCATCAGCGCGGTCCAGGACCAGGTGGTGCCGGACAACACCCTGGCCTGGGTGTGGGTGCGCGGCCTGGA
CGAGCTGTACGCCGAGTGGTCGGAGGTCGTGTCCACGAACTTCCGGGACGCCTCCGGGCCGGCCATGACC
GAGATCGGCGAGCAGCCGTGGGGGCGGGAGTTCGCCCTGCGCGACCCGGCCGGCAACTGCGTGCACTTCG
TGGCCGAGGAGCAGGACTGACACGTGCTACGAGATTTCGATTCCACCGCCGCCTTCTATGAAAGGTTGGG
CTTCGGAATCGTTTTCCGGGACGCCGGCTGGATGATCCTCCAGCGCGGGGATCTCATGCTGGAGTTCTTC
GCCCACCCCAACTTGTTTATTGCAGCTTATAATGGTTACAAATAAAGCAATAGCATCACAAATTTCACAA
ATAAAGCATTTTTTTCACTGCATTCTAGTTGTGGTTTGTCCAAACTCATCAATGTATCTTATCATGTCTG
TATACCGTCGACCTCTAGCTAGAGCTTGGCGTAATCATGGTCATAGCTGTTTCCTGTGTGAAATTGTTAT
CCGCTCACAATTCCACACAACATACGAGCCGGAAGCATAAAGTGTAAAGCCTGGGGTGCCTAATGAGTGA
GCTAACTCACATTAATTGCGTTGCGCTCACTGCCCGCTTTCCAGTCGGGAAACCTGTCGTGCCAGCTGCA
TTAATGAATCGGCCAACGCGCGGGGAGAGGCGGTTTGCGTATTGGGCGCTCTTCCGCTTCCTCGCTCACT
GACTCGCTGCGCTCGGTCGTTCGGCTGCGGCGAGCGGTATCAGCTCACTCAAAGGCGGTAATACGGTTAT
CCACAGAATCAGGGGATAACGCAGGAAAGAACATGTGAGCAAAAGGCCAGCAAAAGGCCAGGAACCGTAA
AAAGGCCGCGTTGCTGGCGTTTTTCCATAGGCTCCGCCCCCCTGACGAGCATCACAAAAATCGACGCTCA
AGTCAGAGGTGGCGAAACCCGACAGGACTATAAAGATACCAGGCGTTTCCCCCTGGAAGCTCCCTCGTGC
GCTCTCCTGTTCCGACCCTGCCGCTTACCGGATACCTGTCCGCCTTTCTCCCTTCGGGAAGCGTGGCGCT
TTCTCATAGCTCACGCTGTAGGTATCTCAGTTCGGTGTAGGTCGTTCGCTCCAAGCTGGGCTGTGTGCAC
GAACCCCCCGTTCAGCCCGACCGCTGCGCCTTATCCGGTAACTATCGTCTTGAGTCCAACCCGGTAAGAC
ACGACTTATCGCCACTGGCAGCAGCCACTGGTAACAGGATTAGCAGAGCGAGGTATGTAGGCGGTGCTAC
AGAGTTCTTGAAGTGGTGGCCTAACTACGGCTACACTAGAAGAACAGTATTTGGTATCTGCGCTCTGCTG
AAGCCAGTTACCTTCGGAAAAAGAGTTGGTAGCTCTTGATCCGGCAAACAAACCACCGCTGGTAGCGGTG
GTTTTTTTGTTTGCAAGCAGCAGATTACGCGCAGAAAAAAAGGATCTCAAGAAGATCCTTTGATCTTTTC
TACGGGGTCTGACGCTCAGTGGAACGAAAACTCACGTTAAGGGATTTTGGTCATGAGATTATCAAAAAGG
ATCTTCACCTAGATCCTTTTAAATTAAAAATGAAGTTTTAAATCAATCTAAAGTATATATGAGTAAACTT
GGTCTGACAGTTACCAATGCTTAATCAGTGAGGCACCTATCTCAGCGATCTGTCTATTTCGTTCATCCAT
AGTTGCCTGACTCCCCGTCGTGTAGATAACTACGATACGGGAGGGCTTACCATCTGGCCCCAGTGCTGCA
ATGATACCGCGAGACCCACGCTCACCGGCTCCAGATTTATCAGCAATAAACCAGCCAGCCGGAAGGGCCG
AGCGCAGAAGTGGTCCTGCAACTTTATCCGCCTCCATCCAGTCTATTAATTGTTGCCGGGAAGCTAGAGT
AAGTAGTTCGCCAGTTAATAGTTTGCGCAACGTTGTTGCCATTGCTACAGGCATCGTGGTGTCACGCTCG
TCGTTTGGTATGGCTTCATTCAGCTCCGGTTCCCAACGATCAAGGCGAGTTACATGATCCCCCATGTTGT
GCAAAAAAGCGGTTAGCTCCTTCGGTCCTCCGATCGTTGTCAGAAGTAAGTTGGCCGCAGTGTTATCACT
CATGGTTATGGCAGCACTGCATAATTCTCTTACTGTCATGCCATCCGTAAGATGCTTTTCTGTGACTGGT
GAGTACTCAACCAAGTCATTCTGAGAATAGTGTATGCGGCGACCGAGTTGCTCTTGCCCGGCGTCAATAC
GGGATAATACCGCGCCACATAGCAGAACTTTAAAAGTGCTCATCATTGGAAAACGTTCTTCGGGGCGAAA
ACTCTCAAGGATCTTACCGCTGTTGAGATCCAGTTCGATGTAACCCACTCGTGCACCCAACTGATCTTCA
GCATCTTTTACTTTCACCAGCGTTTCTGGGTGAGCAAAAACAGGAAGGCAAAATGCCGCAAAAAAGGGAA
TAAGGGCGACACGGAAATGTTGAATACTCATACTCTTCCTTTTTCAATATTATTGAAGCATTTATCAGGG
TTATTGTCTCATGAGCGGATACATATTTGAATGTATTTAGAAAAATAAACAAATAGGGGTTCCGCGCACA
TTTCCCCGAAAAGTGCCACCTGACGTCGACGGATCGGGAGATCTCCCGATCCCCTATGGTGCACTCTCAG
TACAATCTGCTCTGATGCCGCATAGTTAAGCCAGTATCTGCTCCCTGCTTGTGTGTTGGAGGTCGCTGAG
TAGTGCGCGAGCAAAATTTAAGCTACAACAAGGCAAGGCTTGACCGACAATTGCATGAAGAATCTGCTTA
GGGTTAGGCGTTTTGCGCTGCTTCGCGATGTACGGGCCAGATATACGCGTTGACATTGATTATTGACTAG
TTATTAATAGTAATCAATTACGGGGTCATTAGTTCATAGCCCATATATGGAGTTCCGCGTTACATAACTT
ACGGTAAATGGCCCGCCTGGCTGACCGCCCAACGACCCCCGCCCATTGACGTCAATAATGACGTATGTTC
CCATAGTAACGCCAATAGGGACTTTCCATTGACGTCAATGGGTGGAGTATTTACGGTAAACTGCCCACTT
GGCAGTACATCAAGTGTATCATATGCCAAGTACGCCCCCTATTGACGTCAATGACGGTAAATGGCCCGCC
TGGCATTATGCCCAGTACATGACCTTATGGGACTTTCCTACTTGGCAGTACATCTACGTATTAGTCATCG
CTATTACCATGGTGATGCGGTTTTGGCAGTACATCAATGGGCGTGGATAGCGGTTTGACTCACGGGGATT
TCCAAGTCTCCACCCCATTGACGTCAATGGGAGTTTGTTTTGGCACCAAAATCAACGGGACTTTCCAAAA
TGTCGTAACAACTCCGCCCCATTGACGCAAATGGGCGGTAGGCGTGTACGGTGGGAGGTCTATATAAGCA
GCGCGTTTTGCCTGTACTGGGTCTCTCTGGTTAGACCAGATCTGAGCCTGGGAGCTCTCTGGCTAACTAG
GGAACCCACTGCTTAAGCCTCAATAAAGCTTGCCTTGAGTGCTTCAAGTAGTGTGTGCCCGTCTGTTGTG
TGACTCTGGTAACTAGAGATCCCTCAGACCCTTTTAGTCAGTGTGGAAAATCTCTAGCAGTGGCGCCCGA
ACAGGGACTTGAAAGCGAAAGGGAAACCAGAGGAGCTCTCTCGACGCAGGACTCGGCTTGCTGAAGCGCG
CACGGCAAGAGGCGAGGGGCGGCGACTGGTGAGTACGCCAAAAATTTTGACTAGCGGAGGCTAGAAGGAG
AGAGATGGGTGCGAGAGCGTCAGTATTAAGCGGGGGAGAATTAGATCGCGATGGGAAAAAATTCGGTTAA
GGCCAGGGGGAAAGAAAAAATATAAATTAAAACATATAGTATGGGCAAGCAGGGAGCTAGAACGATTCGC
AGTTAATCCTGGCCTGTTAGAAACATCAGAAGGCTGTAGACAAATACTGGGACAGCTACAACCATCCCTT
CAGACAGGATCAGAAGAACTTAGATCATTATATAATACAGTAGCAACCCTCTATTGTGTGCATCAAAGGA
TAGAGATAAAAGACACCAAGGAAGCTTTAGACAAGATAGAGGAAGAGCAAAACAAAAGTAAGACCACCGC
ACAGCAAGCGGCCGCTGATCTTCAGACCTGGAGGAGGAGATATGAGGGACAATTGGAGAAGTGAATTATA
TAAATATAAAGTAGTAAAAATTGAACCATTAGGAGTAGCACCCACCAAGGCAAAGAGAAGAGTGGTGCAG
AGAGAAAAAAGAGCAGTGGGAATAGGAGCTTTGTTCCTTGGGTTCTTGGGAGCAGCAGGAAGCACTATGG
GCGCAGCGTCAATGACGCTGACGGTACAGGCCAGACAATTATTGTCTGGTATAGTGCAGCAGCAGAACAA
TTTGCTGAGGGCTATTGAGGCGCAACAGCATCTGTTGCAACTCACAGTCTGGGGCATCAAGCAGCTCCAG
GCAAGAATCCTGGCTGTGGAAAGATACCTAAAGGATCAACAGCTCCTGGGGATTTGGGGTTGCTCTGGAA
AACTCATTTGCACCACTGCTGTGCCTTGGAATGCTAGTTGGAGTAATAAATCTCTGGAACAGATTTGGAA
TCACACGACCTGGATGGAGTGGGACAGAGAAATTAACAATTACACAAGCTTAATACACTCCTTAATTGAA
GAATCGCAAAACCAGCAAGAAAAGAATGAACAAGAATTATTGGAATTAGATAAATGGGCAAGTTTGTGGA
ATTGGTTTAACATAACAAATTGGCTGTGGTATATAAAATTATTCATAATGATAGTAGGAGGCTTGGTAGG
TTTAAGAATAGTTTTTGCTGTACTTTCTATAGTGAATAGAGTTAGGCAGGGATATTCACCATTATCGTTT
CAGACCCACCTCCCAACCCCGAGGGGACCCGACAGGCCCGAAGGAATAGAAGAAGAAGGTGGAGAGAGAG
ACAGAGACAGATCCATTCGATTAGTGAACGGATCGGCACTGCGTGCGCCAATTCTGCAGACAAATGGCAG
TATTCATCCACAATTTTAAAAGAAAAGGGGGGATTGGGGGGTACAGTGCAGGGGAAAGAATAGTAGACAT
AATAGCAACAGACATACAAACTAAAGAATTACAAAAACAAATTACAAAAATTCAAAATTTTCGGGTTTAT
TACAGGGACAGCAGAGATCCAGTTTGGTTAATTAGCTAGCGAGGGCCTATTTCCCATGATTCCTTCATAT
TTGCATATACGATACAAGGCTGTTAGAGAGATAATTGGAATTAATTTGACTGTAAACACAAAGATATTAG
TACAAAATACGTGACGTAGAAAGTAATAATTTCTTGGGTAGTTTGCAGTTTTAAAATTATGTTTTAAAAT
GGACTATCATATGCTTACCGTAACTTGAAAGTATTTCGATTTCTTGGCTTTATATATCTTGTGGAAAGGA
CGAAACACCGGAGGGGCGGGGCCTTGGTC
