>Addgene plasmid #118196 | lentiSAMv2 OPTN TSS-guide1 | depositor partial sequence | sequence record 223295 | Guide RNA, MS2 stem loops, EF1a core promoter, NLS
NNNNNNNNNNNNNNNNNAAAATNGGACTATNATANNCTTACCGTAACTTGAAAGTATTTCGATTTCTTGG
CTTTATATATCTTGTGGAAAGGACGAAACACCGGAGGGGCGGGGCCTTGGTCGTTTTAGAGCTAGGCCAA
CATGAGGATCACCCATGTCTGCAGGGCCTAGCAAGTTAAAATAAGGCTAGTCCGTTATCAACTTGGCCAA
CATGAGGATCACCCATGTCTGCAGGGCCAAGTGGCACCGAGTCGGTGCTTTTTTTGGATCCTAGGTCTTG
AAAGGAGTGGGAATTGGCTCCGGTGCCCGTCAGTGGGCAGAGCGCACATCGCCCACAGTCCCCGAGAAGT
TGGGGGGAGGGGTCGGCAATTGATCCGGTGCCTAGAGAAGGTGGCGCGGGGTAAACTGGGAAAGTGATGT
CGTGTACTGGCTCCGCCTTTTTCCCGAGGGNGGGGGAGAACCGTATATNANTGCANTANNCNCCNTGAAC
GTTCTTTTTCGCAACGGGTTTGCCGCCNGAANNNNNNCGTACGGCCACCATGANNNGGNCNNNNN
